>Addgene plasmid | SpyTag-β-Lactamase-SpyCatcher Sequencing Result | analyzer sequence | sequence record 83004
TCTTTCGGGCTTTGTTAGCAGCCGGATCTCAGTGGTGGTGGTGGTGGTGCTCGAGTGCGGCCGCAAGCTT
TCATTAAATATGAGCGTCACCTTTAGTTGCTTTGCCATTTACAGTAACCTGACCTTGCTCATTAACTGTA
AAGGTAATAGCAGTTGCTACCTCATAACCGTCTGGTGCTGCGGTTTCGACAAATGTATATTTTCCTGGAT
ACAGGTAGAAATCTTTCACTTGTCCATCTGAAATCCATGTACTAATAGTTTTACCAGATGAATCACGCAA
CTCCATAGTTGCACCAGCTAACTCTTTGCCGTCCTCATCACGTTTTGAGAATTTAATATGGGTAGCACTA
TCTTCTTCAATTGTCATATCACCGGACTGACCTTGCTCACTTGATAAACCTGATAAGGTATCAACCATGG
CGCCTCCGCTGCCACCACTCCCCCAATGCTTAATCAGTGAGGCACCTATCTCAGCGATCTGTCTATTTCG
TTCATCCATAGTTGCCTGACTCCCCGTCGTGTAGATAACTACGATACGGGAGGGCTTACCATCTGGCCCC
AGTGCTGCAATGATACCGCGAGACCCACGCTCACCGGCTCCAGATTTATCAGCAATAAACCAGCCAGCCG
GAAGGGCCGAGCGCAGAAGTGGTCCTGCAACTTTATCCGCCTCCATCCAGTCTATTAATTGTTGCCGGGA
AGCTAGAGTAAGTAGTTCGCCAGTTAATAGTTTGCGCAACGTTGTTGCCATTGCTGCAGGCATCGTGGTG
TCACGCTCGTCGTTTGGTATGGCTTCATTCAGCTCCGGTTCCCAACGATCAAGGCGAGTTACATGATCCC
CCATGTTGTGCAAAAAAGCGGTTAGCTCCTTCGGTCCTCCGATCGTTGTCAGAAGTAAGTTGGCCGCAGT
GTTATCACTCATGGTTATGGCAGCACTGCATAATTCTCTTACTGTCATGCCATCCGTAAGATGCTTTTCT
GTGACTGGTGAGTACTCAACCAAGTCATTCTGAGAATA
